Addgene plasmid #242712: TTR C10S/S85C/T119M
Purpose: bacterial expression of TTR
Depositing lab: Peter Wright. Depositing organization: Scripps California (The Scripps Research Institute). Publication: Kinetic analysis of the multistep aggregation pathway of human transthyretin. Sun X, Dyson HJ, Wright PE. Proc Natl Acad Sci U S A. 2018 Jul 3;115(27):E6201-E6208. doi: 10.1073/pnas.1807024115. Epub 2018 Jun 18. PubMed 29915031.
Backbone
  Vector backbone: pET29a
  Backbone manufacturer: emdmillipore
  Backbone size w/o insert (bp): 5371
  Total vector size (bp): 5758
  Vector type: Bacterial Expression
Growth in bacteria
  Bacterial resistance: Kanamycin, 50 μg/mL
  Growth temperature: 37°C
  Growth strain: DH5alpha
  Copy number: Low Copy
Gene/Insert
  Gene/Insert name: TTR
  Species: H. sapiens (human)
  Insert size (bp): 387
  Mutation: C10S, S85C, T119M
  Entrez Gene: TTR (a.k.a. ATTR, CTS, CTS1, HEL111, HsT2651, PALB, TBPA, TTN)
  Promoter: T7
  Cloning method: Ligation Independent Cloning
  Sequencing primers: 5′ T7; 3′ T7
Resource information
  A portion of this plasmid was derived from a plasmid made by: We made mutations on the wild type construct received from the Jeffery Kelly lab. Description of wild type TTR plasmid in Zhang et al. 2014 ACS Chem Biol (https://doi.org/10.1021/cb5004477).
Terms and licenses: Academic/Nonprofit Terms; Industry Terms: Not Available to Industry
How to cite: TTR C10S/S85C/T119M was a gift from Peter Wright (Addgene plasmid # 242712 ; http://n2t.net/addgene:242712 ; RRID:Addgene_242712)
