[The description below was written by a language model from this plasmid's Addgene catalogue record and pLannotate feature annotations shown in this document.]
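Description:
TTR C10S/S85C/T119M is a pET29a-based bacterial expression plasmid encoding a triple-mutant form of human transthyretin (TTR), the thyroid hormone-binding transport protein. The backbone carries a pBR322-type ColE1 origin together with the rop gene and the bom region, consistent with the low copy number listed, and selection is by kanamycin through the aph(3')-Ia gene. An f1 origin is also present. The short tetracycline-resistance and AmpR-promoter fragments that the annotation software picked up are non-functional backbone remnants rather than working markers.

The TTR coding sequence sits in the standard pET expression cassette. A T7 promoter is followed by a lac operator and the T7 gene 10 ribosome binding site, and a T7 terminator lies downstream. The plasmid also encodes lacI, so transcription is repressed until IPTG is added, and expression requires a host that supplies T7 RNA polymerase. The record lists no fusion tags. A short fragment annotated as a solubility tag lies downstream of the TTR reading frame and probably reflects residual vector sequence, although the record does not say whether it is translated.

The insert carries the substitutions C10S, S85C and T119M, introduced into a wild-type TTR construct obtained from another laboratory. The record does not explain the reason for each mutation. The stated purpose is bacterial expression of TTR, and the associated publication concerns kinetic analysis of the multistep aggregation pathway of human transthyretin. The sequenced record is 5,592 nt, somewhat shorter than the 5,758 bp total given in the catalogue fields.
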