Features (pLannotate 1.2.2; 19 found; start..end, strand, type, name):
     20..378     -  rep_origin     f1 ori (sequence partly withheld): f1 bacteriophage origin of replication; arrow indicates direction of (+) strand synthesis
    415..462     -  terminator     T7 terminator: transcription terminator for bacteriophage T7 RNA polymerase
    470..512     -  CDS            SET1 (fragment): solubility-enhancement tag derived from T7 phage gene 10B
    528..908     -  CDS            TTR (fragment): TTHY_HUMAN - Also known as PALB. Experimental evidence at protein level: Swiss-Prot protein existence level 1. Thyroid hormone-binding protein. Probably transports thyroxine from the bloodstream to the brain. From Homo sapiens (Human).
    919..941     -  RBS            RBS: efficient ribosome binding site from bacteriophage T7 gene 10 (Olins and Rangwala, 1989)
    956..980     -  protein_bind   lac operator: The lac repressor binds to the lac operator to inhibit transcription in E. coli. This inhibition can be relieved by adding lactose or isopropyl-β-D-thiogalactopyranoside (IPTG). lac repressor encoded by lacI
    981..999     -  promoter       T7 promoter: promoter for bacteriophage T7 RNA polymerase
   1025..1304    +  CDS            TcR (fragment): tetracycline efflux protein; tet; confers resistance to tetracycline
   1312..1389    +  promoter       lacI promoter: lacI
   1390..2472    +  CDS            lacI: lac repressor; lacI; The lac repressor binds to the lac operator to inhibit transcription in E. coli. This inhibition can be relieved by adding lactose or isopropyl-β-D-thiogalactopyranoside (IPTG).
   2485..2506    +  protein_bind   CAP binding site: CAP binding activates transcription in the presence of cAMP. E. coli catabolite activator protein
   2521..2812    +  CDS            TcR (fragment): tetracycline efflux protein; tet; confers resistance to tetracycline
   2884..3264    -  CDS            YPB1_ECOLX: Protein predicted: Swiss-Prot protein existence level 4. From Escherichia coli.
   3281..3472    +  CDS            rop: Rop protein, which maintains plasmids at low copy number; rop
   3574..3713    +  misc_feature   bom: basis of mobility region from pBR322
   3899..4487    -  rep_origin     ori: high-copy-number ColE1/pMB1/pBR322/pUC origin of replication
   4609..5424    +  CDS            KanR: aminoglycoside phosphotransferase; aph(3')-Ia; confers resistance to kanamycin in bacteria or G418 (Geneticin®) in eukaryotes
   5433..5490    -  promoter       AmpR promoter (fragment): bla
   5516..5592    -  rep_origin     M13 ori (fragment): M13 bacteriophage origin of replication; arrow indicates direction of (+) strand synthesis
>Addgene plasmid #242712 | TTR C10S/S85C/T119M | addgene full sequence | sequence record 486769 | Addgene NGS Result
AAATCGGCAAAATCCCTTATAAATCAAAAGAATAGACCGAGATAGGGT
[37 nt withheld, positions 49-85]
AAAGAACGTGGACTCCAACGTCAAAGG
[49 nt withheld, positions 113-161]
T
[91 nt withheld, positions 163-253]
G
[124 nt withheld, positions 255-378]
CCCATTCGCCAATCCGGATATAGTTCCTCCTTTCAGCAAAAAACCCCTCAAGACCCGTTTAGAGGCCCCA
AGGGGTTATGCTAGTTATTGCTCAGCGGTGGCAGCAGCCAACTCAGCTTCCTTTCGGGCTTTGTAGCAGC
CGGATCTCATTCCTTGGGATTGGTGACGACAGCCATGGTGGAATAGGAGTAGGGGCTCAGCAGGGCGGCA
ATGGTGTAGCGGCGGGGGCCGGAGTCGTTGGCTGTGAATACCACCTCTGCATGCTCATGGAATGGGCAGA
TGCCAAGTGCCTTCCAGTAAGATTTGGTGTCTATTTCCACTTTGTATATCCCTTCTACAAATTCCTCCTC
AGTTGTGAGCCCATGCAGCTCTCCAGACTCACTGGTTTTCCCAGAGGCAAATGGCTCCCAGGTGTCATCA
GCAGCCTTTCTGAACACATGCACGGCCACATTGATGGCAGGACTGCCTCGGACAGCATCTAGAACTTTGA
CCATCAGAGGACTCTTGGATTCACCGGTGCCCGTAGGACCCATATGTATATCTCCTTCTTAAAGTTAAAC
AAAATTATTTCTAGAGGGGAATTGTTATCCGCTCACAATTCCCCTATAGTGAGTCGTATTAATTTCGCGG
GATCGAGATCGATCTCGATCCTCTACGCCGGACGCATCGTGGCCGGCATCACCGGCGCCACAGGTGCGGT
TGCTGGCGCCTATATCGCCGACATCACCGATGGGGAAGATCGGGCTCGCCACTTCGGGCTCATGAGCGCT
TGTTTCGGCGTGGGTATGGTGGCAGGCCCCGTGGCCGGGGGACTGTTGGGCGCCATCTCCTTGCATGCAC
CATTCCTTGCGGCGGCGGTGCTCAACGGCCTCAACCTACTACTGGGCTGCTTCCTAATGCAGGAGTCGCA
TAAGGGAGAGCGTCGAGATCCCGGACACCATCGAATGGCGCAAAACCTTTCGCGGTATGGCATGATAGCG
CCCGGAAGAGAGTCAATTCAGGGTGGTGAATGTGAAACCAGTAACGTTATACGATGTCGCAGAGTATGCC
GGTGTCTCTTATCAGACCGTTTCCCGCGTGGTGAACCAGGCCAGCCACGTTTCTGCGAAAACGCGGGAAA
AAGTGGAAGCGGCGATGGCGGAGCTGAATTACATTCCCAACCGCGTGGCACAACAACTGGCGGGCAAACA
GTCGTTGCTGATTGGCGTTGCCACCTCCAGTCTGGCCCTGCACGCGCCGTCGCAAATTGTCGCGGCGATT
AAATCTCGCGCCGATCAACTGGGTGCCAGCGTGGTGGTGTCGATGGTAGAACGAAGCGGCGTCGAAGCCT
GTAAAGCGGCGGTGCACAATCTTCTCGCGCAACGCGTCAGTGGGCTGATCATTAACTATCCGCTGGATGA
CCAGGATGCCATTGCTGTGGAAGCTGCCTGCACTAATGTTCCGGCGTTATTTCTTGATGTCTCTGACCAG
ACACCCATCAACAGTATTATTTTCTCCCATGAAGACGGTACGCGACTGGGCGTGGAGCATCTGGTCGCAT
TGGGTCACCAGCAAATCGCGCTGTTAGCGGGCCCATTAAGTTCTGTCTCGGCGCGTCTGCGTCTGGCTGG
CTGGCATAAATATCTCACTCGCAATCAAATTCAGCCGATAGCGGAACGGGAAGGCGACTGGAGTGCCATG
TCCGGTTTTCAACAAACCATGCAAATGCTGAATGAGGGCATCGTTCCCACTGCGATGCTGGTTGCCAACG
ATCAGATGGCGCTGGGCGCAATGCGCGCCATTACCGAGTCCGGGCTGCGCGTTGGTGCGGACATCTCGGT
AGTGGGATACGACGATACCGAAGACAGCTCATGTTATATCCCGCCGTTAACCACCATCAAACAGGATTTT
CGCCTGCTGGGGCAAACCAGCGTGGACCGCTTGCTGCAACTCTCTCAGGGCCAGGCGGTGAAGGGCAATC
AGCTGTTGCCCGTCTCACTGGTGAAAAGAAAAACCACCCTGGCGCCCAATACGCAAACCGCCTCTCCCCG
CGCGTTGGCCGATTCATTAATGCAGCTGGCACGACAGGTTTCCCGACTGGAAAGCGGGCAGTGAGCGCAA
CGCAATTAATGTAAGTTAGCTCACTCATTAGGCACCGGGATCTCGACCGATGCCCTTGAGAGCCTTCAAC
CCAGTCAGCTCCTTCCGGTGGGCGCGGGGCATGACTATCGTCGCCGCACTTATGACTGTCTTCTTTATCA
TGCAACTCGTAGGACAGGTGCCGGCAGCGCTCTGGGTCATTTTCGGCGAGGACCGCTTTCGCTGGAGCGC
GACGATGATCGGCCTGTCGCTTGCGGTATTCGGAATCTTGCACGCCCTCGCTCAAGCCTTCGTCACTGGT
CCCGCCACCAAACGTTTCGGCGAGAAGCAGGCCATTATCGCCGGCATGGCGGCCCCACGGGTGCGCATGA
TCGTGCTCCTGTCGTTGAGGACCCGGCTAGGCTGGCGGGGTTGCCTTACTGGTTAGCAGAATGAATCACC
GATACGCGAGCGAACGTGAAGCGACTGCTGCTGCAAAACGTCTGCGACCTGAGCAACAACATGAATGGTC
TTCGGTTTCCGTGTTTCGTAAAGTCTGGAAACGCGGAAGTCAGCGCCCTGCACCATTATGTTCCGGATCT
GCATCGCAGGATGCTGCTGGCTACCCTGTGGAACACCTACATCTGTATTAACGAAGCGCTGGCATTGACC
CTGAGTGATTTTTCTCTGGTCCCGCCGCATCCATACCGCCAGTTGTTTACCCTCACAACGTTCCAGTAAC
CGGGCATGTTCATCATCAGTAACCCGTATCGTGAGCATCCTCTCTCGTTTCATCGGTATCATTACCCCCA
TGAACAGAAATCCCCCTTACACGGAGGCATCAGTGACCAAACAGGAAAAAACCGCCCTTAACATGGCCCG
CTTTATCAGAAGCCAGACATTAACGCTTCTGGAGAAACTCAACGAGCTGGACGCGGATGAACAGGCAGAC
ATCTGTGAATCGCTTCACGACCACGCTGATGAGCTTTACCGCAGCTGCCTCGCGCGTTTCGGTGATGACG
GTGAAAACCTCTGACACATGCAGCTCCCGGAGACGGTCACAGCTTGTCTGTAAGCGGATGCCGGGAGCAG
ACAAGCCCGTCAGGGCGCGTCAGCGGGTGTTGGCGGGTGTCGGGGCGCAGCCATGACCCAGTCACGTAGC
GATAGCGGAGTGTATACTGGCTTAACTATGCGGCATCAGAGCAGATTGTACTGAGAGTGCACCATTGCGG
TGTGAAATACCGCACAGATGCGTAAGGAGAAAATACCGCATCAGGCGCTCTTCCGCTTCCTCGCTCACTG
ACTCGCTGCGCTCGGTCGTTCGGCTGCGGCGAGCGGTATCAGCTCACTCAAAGGCGGTAATACGGTTATC
CACAGAATCAGGGGATAACGCAGGAAAGAACATGTGAGCAAAAGGCCAGCAAAAGGCCAGGAACCGTAAA
AAGGCCGCGTTGCTGGCGTTTTTCCATAGGCTCCGCCCCCCTGACGAGCATCACAAAAATCGACGCTCAA
GTCAGAGGTGGCGAAACCCGACAGGACTATAAAGATACCAGGCGTTTCCCCCTGGAAGCTCCCTCGTGCG
CTCTCCTGTTCCGACCCTGCCGCTTACCGGATACCTGTCCGCCTTTCTCCCTTCGGGAAGCGTGGCGCTT
TCTCATAGCTCACGCTGTAGGTATCTCAGTTCGGTGTAGGTCGTTCGCTCCAAGCTGGGCTGTGTGCACG
AACCCCCCGTTCAGCCCGACCGCTGCGCCTTATCCGGTAACTATCGTCTTGAGTCCAACCCGGTAAGACA
CGACTTATCGCCACTGGCAGCAGCCACTGGTAACAGGATTAGCAGAGCGAGGTATGTAGGCGGTGCTACA
GAGTTCTTGAAGTGGTGGCCTAACTACGGCTACACTAGAAGGACAGTATTTGGTATCTGCGCTCTGCTGA
AGCCAGTTACCTTCGGAAAAAGAGTTGGTAGCTCTTGATCCGGCAAACAAACCACCGCTGGTAGCGGTGG
TTTTTTTGTTTGCAAGCAGCAGATTACGCGCAGAAAAAAAGGATCTCAAGAAGATCCTTTGATCTTTTCT
ACGGGGTCTGACGCTCAGTGGAACGAAAACTCACGTTAAGGGATTTTGGTCATGAACAATAAAACTGTCT
GCTTACATAAACAGTAATACAAGGGGTGTTATGAGCCATATTCAACGGGAAACGTCTTGCTCTAGGCCGC
GATTAAATTCCAACATGGATGCTGATTTATATGGGTATAAATGGGCTCGCGATAATGTCGGGCAATCAGG
TGCGACAATCTATCGATTGTATGGGAAGCCCGATGCGCCAGAGTTGTTTCTGAAACATGGCAAAGGTAGC
GTTGCCAATGATGTTACAGATGAGATGGTCAGACTAAACTGGCTGACGGAATTTATGCCTCTTCCGACCA
TCAAGCATTTTATCCGTACTCCTGATGATGCATGGTTACTCACCACTGCGATCCCCGGGAAAACAGCATT
CCAGGTATTAGAAGAATATCCTGATTCAGGTGAAAATATTGTTGATGCGCTGGCAGTGTTCCTGCGCCGG
TTGCATTCGATTCCTGTTTGTAATTGTCCTTTTAACAGCGATCGCGTATTTCGTCTCGCTCAGGCGCAAT
CACGAATGAATAACGGTTTGGTTGATGCGAGTGATTTTGATGACGAGCGTAATGGCTGGCCTGTTGAACA
AGTCTGGAAAGAAATGCATAAACTTTTGCCATTCTCACCGGATTCAGTCGTCACTCATGGTGATTTCTCA
CTTGATAACCTTATTTTTGACGAGGGGAAATTAATAGGTTGTATTGATGTTGGACGAGTCGGAATCGCAG
ACCGATACCAGGATCTTGCCATCCTATGGAACTGCCTCGGTGAGTTTTCTCCTTCATTACAGAAACGGCT
TTTTCAAAAATATGGTATTGATAATCCTGATATGAATAAATTGCAGTTTCATTTGATGCTCGATGAGTTT
TTCTAAGAATTAATTCATGAGCGGATACATATTTGAATGTATTTAGAAAAATAAACAAATAGGGGTTCCG
CGCACATTTCCCCGAAAAGTGCCACCTAAATTGTAAGCGTTAATATTTTGTTAAAATTCGCGTTAAATTT
TTGTTAAATCAGCTCATTTTTTAACCAATAGGCC
