>Addgene plasmid #242712 | TTR C10S/S85C/T119M | depositor partial sequence | sequence record 478308 | T7 promoter to terminator
GAGCCCGAAGTGGCGAGCCCGATCTTCCCCATCGGTGATGTCGGCGATATAGGCGCCAGCAACCGCACCT
GTGGCGCCGGTGATGCCGGCCACGATGCGTCCGGCGTAGAGGATCGAGATCGATCTCGATCCCGCGAAAT
TAATACGACTCACTATAGGGGAATTGTGAGCGGATAACAATTCCCCTCTAGAAATAATTTTGTTTAACTT
TAAGAAGGAGATATACATATGGGTCCTACGGGCACCGGTGAATCCAAGAGTCCTCTGATGGTCAAAGTTC
TAGATGCTGTCCGAGGCAGTCCTGCCATCAATGTGGCCGTGCATGTGTTCAGAAAGGCTGCTGATGACAC
CTGGGAGCCATTTGCCTCTGGGAAAACCAGTGAGTCTGGAGAGCTGCATGGGCTCACAACTGAGGAGGAA
TTTGTAGAAGGGATATACAAAGTGGAAATAGACACCAAATCTTACTGGAAGGCACTTGGCATCTGCCCAT
TCCATGAGCATGCAGAGGTGGTATTCACAGCCAACGACTCCGGCCCCCGCCGCTACACCATTGCCGCCCT
GCTGAGCCCCTACTCCTATTCCACCATGGCTGTCGTCACCAATCCCAAGGAATGAGATCCGGCTGCTACA
AAGCCCGAAAGGAAGCTGAGTTGGCTGCTGCCACCGCTGAGCAATAACTAGCATAACCCCTTGGGGCCTC
TGAAC
